>Addgene plasmid #190866 | pAAV-CAG-EGFP barcode-2-SV40 polyA | addgene full sequence | sequence record 405469 | Addgene NGS Result
GCTGCGCGCTCGCTCGCTCACTGAGGCCGCCCGGGCAAAGCCCGGGCGTCGGGCGACCTTTGGTCGCCCG
GCCTCAGTGAGCGAGCGAGCGCGCAGAGAGGGAGTGGCCAACTCCATCACTAGGGGTTCCTTGTAGTTAA
TGATTAACCCGCCATGCTACTTATCTACGTAGCCATGCTCTAGGAAGAGTACCATTGACGTCAATAATGA
CGTATGTTCCCATAGTAACGCCAATAGGGACTTTCCATTGACGTCAATGGGTGGAGTATTTACGGTAAAC
TGCCCACTTGGCAGTACATCAAGTGTATCATATGCCAAGTACGCCCCCTATTGACGTCAATGACGGTAAA
TGGCCCGCCTGGCATTATGCCCAGTACATGACCTTATGGGACTTTCCTACTTGGCAGTACATCTACGTAT
TAGTCATCGCTATTACCATGGTCGAGGTGAGCCCCACGTTCTGCTTCACTCTCCCCATCTCCCCCCCCTC
CCCACCCCCAATTTTGTATTTATTTATTTTTTAATTATTTTGTGCAGCGATGGGGGCGGGGGGGGGGGGG
GGGCGCGCGCCAGGSGGGGSGGGGSGGGGCGAGGGGCGGGGCGGGGCGAGGCGGAGAGGTGCGGCGGCAG
CCAATCAGAGCGGCGCGCTCCGAAAGTTTCCTTTTATGGCGAGGCGGCGGCGGCGGCGGCCCTATAAAAA
GCGAAGCGCGCGGCGGGCGGGAGTCGCTGCGCGCTGCCTTCGCCCCGTGCCCCGCTCCGCCGCCGCCTCG
CGCCGCCCGCCCCGGCTCTGACTGACCGCGTTACTCCCACAGGTGAGCGGGCGGGACGGCCCTTCTCCTC
CGGGCTGTAATTAGCGCTTGGTTTAATGACGGCTTGTTTCTTTTCTGTGGCTGCGTGAAAGCCTTGAGGG
GCTCCGGGAGGGCCCTTTGTGCGGGGGGAGCGGCTCGGGGCTGTCCGCGGGGGGACGGCTGCCTTCGGGG
GGGACGGGGCAGGGCGGGGTTCGGCTTCTGGCGTGTGACCGGCGGCTCTAGAGCCTCTGCTAACCATGTT
CATGCCTTCTTCTTTTTCCTACAGCTCCTGGGCAACGTGCTGGTTATTGTGCTGTCTCATCATTTTGGCA
AAGAATTGGATCCGGTACCGCCACCATGGTGAGCAAGGGCGAGGAGCTGTTCACCGGGGTGGTGCCCATC
CTGGTCGAGCTGGACGGCGACGTAAACGGCCACAAGTTCAGCGTGTCCGGCGAGGGCGAGGGCGATGCCA
CCTACGGCAAGCTGACCCTGAAGTTCATCTGCACCACCGGCAAGCTGCCCGTGCCCTGGCCCACCCTCGT
GACCACCCTGACCTACGGCGTGCAGTGCTTCAGCCGCTACCCCGACCACATGAAGCAGCACGACTTCTTC
AAGTCCGCCATGCCCGAAGGCTACGTCCAGGAGCGCACCATCTTCTTCAAGGACGACGGCAACTACAAGA
CCCGCGCCGAGGTGAAGTTCGAGGGCGACACCCTGGTGAACCGCATCGAGCTGAAGGGCATCGACTTCAA
GGAGGACGGCAACATCCTGGGGCACAAGCTGGAGTACAACTACAACAGCCACAACGTCTATATCATGGCC
GACAAGCAGAAGAACGGCATCAAGGTGAACTTCAAGATCCGCCACAACATCGAGGACGGCAGCGTGCAGC
TCGCCGACCACTACCAGCAGAACACCCCCATCGGCGACGGCCCCGTGCTGCTGCCCGACAACCACTACCT
GAGCACCCAGTCCGCCCTGAGCAAAGACCCCAACGAGAAGCGCGATCACATGGTCCTGCTGGAGTTCGTG
ACCGCCGCCGGGATCACTCTCGGCATGGACGAGCTGTACAAGTGAGAATTCGTTGGCTGCAATCCAGGAT
CCAGGGCCCGTTTAAACCCGCTGATCAGCCTCGACTGTGCCTTCTAGTTGCCAGCCATCTGTTGTTTGCC
CCTCCCCCGTGCCTTCCTTGACCCTGGAAGGTGCCACTCCCACTGTCCTTTCCTAATAAAATGAGGAAAT
TGCATCGCATTGTCTGAGTAGGTGTCATTCTATTCTGGGGGGTGGGGTGGGGCAGGACAGCAAGGGGGAG
GATTGGGAAGACAATAGCAGGCATGCTGGGGATGCGGTGGGCTCTATGGGTTAACAACAACAATTGCATT
CATTTTATGTTTCAGGTTCAGGGGGAGATGTGGGAGGTTTTTTAAAGCAAGTAAAACCTCTACAAATGTG
GTAAAATCGATAAGGATCTTCCTAGAGCATGGCTACGTAGATAAGTAGCATGGCGGGTTAATCATTAACT
ACAAGGAACCCCTAGTGATGGAGTTGGCCACTCCCTCTCTGCGCGCTCGCTCGCTCACTGAGGCCGCCCG
GGCTTTGCCCGGGCGGCCTCAGTGAGCGAGCGAGCGCGCAGCTGCATTAATGAATCGGCCAACGCGCGGG
GAGAGGCGGTTTGCGTATTGGGCGCTCTTCCGCTTCCTCGCTCACTGACTCGCTGCGCTCGGTCGTTCGG
CTGCGGCGAGCGGTATCAGCTCACTCAAAGGCGGTAATACGGTTATCCACAGAATCAGGGGATAACGCAG
GAAAGAACATGTGAGCAAAAGGCCAGCAAAAGGCCAGGAACCGTAAAAAGGCCGCGTTGCTGGCGTTTTT
CCATAGGCTCCGCCCCCCTGACGAGCATCACAAAAATCGACGCTCAAGTCAGAGGTGGCGAAACCCGACA
GGACTATAAAGATACCAGGCGTTTCCCCCTGGAAGCTCCCTCGTGCGCTCTCCTGTTCCGACCCTGCCGC
TTACCGGATACCTGTCCGCCTTTCTCCCTTCGGGAAGCGTGGCGCTTTCTCATAGCTCACGCTGTAGGTA
TCTCAGTTCGGTGTAGGTCGTTCGCTCCAAGCTGGGCTGTGTGCACGAACCCCCCGTTCAGCCCGACCGC
TGCGCCTTATCCGGTAACTATCGTCTTGAGTCCAACCCGGTAAGACACGACTTATCGCCACTGGCAGCAG
CCACTGGTAACAGGATTAGCAGAGCGAGGTATGTAGGCGGTGCTACAGAGTTCTTGAAGTGGTGGCCTAA
CTACGGCTACACTAGAAGAACAGTATTTGGTATCTGCGCTCTGCTGAAGCCAGTTACCTTCGGAAAAAGA
GTTGGTAGCTCTTGATCCGGCAAACAAACCACCGCTGGTAGCGGTGGTTTTTTTGTTTGCAAGCAGCAGA
TTACGCGCAGAAAAAAAGGATCTCAAGAAGATCCTTTGATCTTTTCTACGGGGTCTGACGCTCAGTGGAA
CGAAAACTCACGTTAAGGGATTTTGGTCATGAGATTATCAAAAAGGATCTTCACCTAGATCCTTTTAAAT
TAAAAATGAAGTTTTAAATCAATCTAAAGTATATATGAGTAAACTTGGTCTGACAGTTACCAATGCTTAA
TCAGTGAGGCACCTATCTCAGCGATCTGTCTATTTCGTTCATCCATAGTTGCCTGACTCCCCGTCGTGTA
GATAACTACGATACGGGAGGGCTTACCATCTGGCCCCAGTGCTGCAATGATACCGCGAGACCCACGCTCA
CCGGCTCCAGATTTATCAGCAATAAACCAGCCAGCCGGAAGGGCCGAGCGCAGAAGTGGTCCTGCAACTT
TATCCGCCTCCATCCAGTCTATTAATTGTTGCCGGGAAGCTAGAGTAAGTAGTTCGCCAGTTAATAGTTT
GCGCAACGTTGTTGCCATTGCTACAGGCATCGTGGTGTCACGCTCGTCGTTTGGTATGGCTTCATTCAGC
TCCGGTTCCCAACGATCAAGGCGAGTTACATGATCCCCCATGTTGTGCAAAAAAGCGGTTAGCTCCTTCG
GTCCTCCGATCGTTGTCAGAAGTAAGTTGGCCGCAGTGTTATCACTCATGGTTATGGCAGCACTGCATAA
TTCTCTTACTGTCATGCCATCCGTAAGATGCTTTTCTGTGACTGGTGAGTACTCAACCAAGTCATTCTGA
GAATAGTGTATGCGGCGACCGAGTTGCTCTTGCCCGGCGTCAATACGGGATAATACCGCGCCACATAGCA
GAACTTTAAAAGTGCTCATCATTGGAAAACGTTCTTCGGGGCGAAAACTCTCAAGGATCTTACCGCTGTT
GAGATCCAGTTCGATGTAACCCACTCGTGCACCCAACTGATCTTCAGCATCTTTTACTTTCACCAGCGTT
TCTGGGTGAGCAAAAACAGGAAGGCAAAATGCCGCAAAAAAGGGAATAAGGGCGACACGGAAATGTTGAA
TACTCATACTCTTCCTTTTTCAATATTATTGAAGCATTTATCAGGGTTATTGTCTCATGAGCGGATACAT
ATTTGAATGTATTTAGAAAAATAAACAAATAGGGGTTCCGCGCACATTTCCCCGAAAAGTGCCACCTAAA
TTGTAAGCGTTAATATTTTGTTAAAATTCGCGTTAAATTTTTGTTAAATCAGCTCATTTTTTAACCAATA
GGCCGAAATCGGCAAAATCCCTTATAAATCAAAAGAATAGACCGAGATAGGGT
[37 nt withheld, positions 4534-4570]
AAAGAACGTGGACTCCAACGTCAAAGG
[49 nt withheld, positions 4598-4646]
T
[91 nt withheld, positions 4648-4738]
G
[124 nt withheld, positions 4740-4863]
CCCATTCGCCATTCAGGCTGCGCAACTGTTGGGAAGGGCGATCGGTGCGGGCCTCTTCGCTATTACGCCA
Features (pLannotate 1.2.2; 17 found; start..end, strand, type, name):
    192..440     +  enhancer       CMV enhancer (fragment): human cytomegalovirus immediate early enhancer
    442..719     +  promoter       chicken β-actin promoter: No description available
    720..855     +  intron         hybrid intron (fragment): hybrid between chicken β-actin (CBA) and minute virus of mice (MMV) introns (Gray et al., 2011)
    944..1074    +  intron         chimeric intron (fragment): chimera between introns from chicken β-actin and rabbit β-globin
   1072..1134    +  CDS            HBB (fragment): HBB_LEPEU - Experimental evidence at protein level: Swiss-Prot protein existence level 1. Involved in oxygen transport from the lung to the various peripheral tissues. From Lepus europaeus (European hare).
   1146..1862    +  CDS            EGFP: EGFP is a basic (constitutively fluorescent) green fluorescent protein published in 1996, derived from Aequorea victoria. It is reported to be a rapidly-maturing weak dimer with moderate acid sensitivity.
   1925..2149    +  polyA_signal   bGH poly(A) signal: bovine growth hormone polyadenylation signal
   2175..2243    -  CDS            large T antigen (fragment): large T antigen from SV40 (simian virus 40)
   2314..2376    +  repeat_region  AAV2 ITR (fragment): inverted terminal repeat of adeno-associated virus serotype 2 inverted
   2394..2421    -  repeat_region  AAV2 ITR (fragment): inverted terminal repeat of adeno-associated virus serotype 2 inverted
   2419..2475    -  CDS            lacI (fragment): lac repressor; lacI; The lac repressor binds to the lac operator to inhibit transcription in E. coli. This inhibition can be relieved by adding lactose or isopropyl-β-D-thiogalactopyranoside (IPTG).
   2658..3246    -  rep_origin     ori: high-copy-number ColE1/pMB1/pBR322/pUC origin of replication
   3417..4277    -  CDS            AmpR: β-lactamase; bla; confers resistance to ampicillin, carbenicillin, and related antibiotics
   4278..4382    -  promoter       AmpR promoter: bla
   4435..4863    -  rep_origin     f1 ori (sequence partly withheld): f1 bacteriophage origin of replication; arrow indicates direction of (+) strand synthesis
   4868..4       -  CDS            lacZα (fragment) (across the origin): LacZα fragment of β-galactosidase; lacZ fragment
   4932..131     -  repeat_region  AAV2 ITR (fragment) (across the origin): inverted terminal repeat of adeno-associated virus serotype 2 inverted
