[The description below was written by a language model from this plasmid's Addgene catalogue record and pLannotate feature annotations shown in this document.]
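Description:
pAAV-CAG-EGFP barcode-2-SV40 polyA is an AAV transfer plasmid built on the pAAV-CAG-tdTomato (codon diversified) backbone, made to produce recombinant AAV for barcoded retrograde labeling of neurons. It is propagated in E. coli as a high-copy plasmid through a ColE1/pUC-type origin and selected with ampicillin via the β-lactamase gene and its own promoter. An f1 phage origin and small lacZα and lacI remnants are also present in the backbone. The recommended recombination-deficient host strain is in keeping with the need to preserve the repeat-rich AAV2 inverted terminal repeats. These ITRs flank the expression cassette and provide the cis signals for genome replication and packaging into capsids. They are annotated only as fragments in the sequenced record, and the depositor notes that backbone discrepancies do not affect plasmid function or virus packaging.

The payload is driven by the CAG promoter, annotated here as a CMV enhancer fragment, the chicken β-actin promoter and chimeric β-actin/β-globin intron sequence, which gives strong constitutive expression in mammalian cells. It directs transcription of wild-type EGFP. The insert is catalogued as EGFP-barcode2, but the barcode is not annotated as a separate feature, so its exact position is not stated; the short unannotated interval between the EGFP coding sequence and the terminator is a plausible location. Downstream lie a bGH polyadenylation signal and a short SV40-derived fragment, probably corresponding to the SV40 polyA of the name. The associated study used such vectors for high-throughput mapping of single-neuron projections together with molecular features: the fluorescent reporter marks infected cells while the transcribed barcode presumably identifies the virus, and hence the injection target, that labeled each neuron.
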