Addgene plasmid #190866: pAAV-CAG-EGFP barcode-2-SV40 polyA
Purpose: For barcoded retrograde labeling
Depositing lab: Yuejun Chen. Depositing organization: Center for Excellence in Brain Science and Intelligence Technology, Chinese Academy of Sciences. Publication: High-throughput mapping of single-neuron projection and molecular features by retrograde barcoded labeling. Xu P, Peng J, Yuan T, Chen Z, He H, Wu Z, Li T, Li X, Wang L, Gao L, Yan J, Wei W, Li CT, Luo ZG, Chen Y. Elife. 2024 Feb 23;13:e85419. doi: 10.7554/eLife.85419. PubMed 38390967.
Backbone
  Vector backbone: pAAV-CAG-tdTomato (codon diversified)(Plasmid #59462)
  Backbone manufacturer: Addgene
  Vector type: AAV
Growth in bacteria
  Bacterial resistance: Ampicillin, 100 μg/mL
  Growth temperature: 37°C
  Growth strain: NEB Stable
  Copy number: High Copy
Gene/Insert
  Gene/Insert name: EGFP-barcode2
  Species: Other
  Insert size (bp): 718
  Mutation: WT
  Cloning method: Restriction Enzyme; 5′ cloning site Unknown (unknown if destroyed)
  Sequencing primers: 3′ BGH
Terms and licenses: Academic/Nonprofit Terms; Industry Terms: Not Available to Industry
Depositor comments: Discrepancies in backbone do not affect plasmid function and virus packaging. Please visit https://doi.org/10.1101/2021.05.16.444258 for bioRxiv preprint.
How to cite: pAAV-CAG-EGFP barcode-2-SV40 polyA was a gift from Yuejun Chen (Addgene plasmid # 190866 ; http://n2t.net/addgene:190866 ; RRID:Addgene_190866)
