>Addgene plasmid #190866 | pAAV-CAG-EGFP barcode-2-SV40 polyA | depositor partial sequence | sequence record 369945 | Barcode2
GTTGGCTGCAATCCA
