>Addgene plasmid #190866 | pAAV-CAG-EGFP barcode-2-SV40 polyA | addgene partial sequence | sequence record 383052 | BGH-rev 5'-TAGAAGGCACAGTCGAGG-3'
TGCGTCGGTGCAGGAATTCTCACTTGTACAGCTCGTCCATGCCGAGAGTGATCCCGGCGGCGGTCACGAA
CTCCAGCAGGACCATGTGATCGCGCTTCTCGTTGGGGTCTTTGCTCAGGGCGGACTGGGTGCTCAGGTAG
TGGTTGTCGGGCAGCAGCACGGGGCCGTCGCCGATGGGGGTGTTCTGCTGGTAGTGGTCGGCGAGCTGCA
CGCTGCCGTCCTCGATGTTGTGGCGGATCTTGAAGTTCACCTTGATGCCGTTCTTCTGCTTGTCGGCCAT
GATATAGACGTTGTGGCTGTTGTAGTTGTACTCCAGCTTGTGCCCCAGGATGTTGCCGTCCTCCTTGAAG
TCGATGCCCTTCAGCTCGATGCGGTTCACCAGGGTGTCGCCCTCGAACTTCACCTCGGCGCGGGTCTTGT
AGTTGCCGTCGTCCTTGAAGAAGATGGTGCGCTCCTGGACGTAGCCTTCGGGCATGGCGGACTTGAAGAA
GTCGTGCTGCTTCATGTGGTCGGGGTAGCGGCTGAAGCACTGCACGCCGTAGGTCAGGGTGGTCACGAGG
GTGGGCCAGGGCACGGGCAGCTTGCCGGTGGTGCAGATGAACTTCAGGGTCAGCTTGCCGTAGGTGGCAT
CGCCCTCGCCCTCGCCGGACACGCTGAACTTGTGGCCGTTTACGTCGCCGTCCAGCTCGACCAGGATGGG
CACCACCCCGGTGAACAGCTCCTCGCCCTTGCTCACCATGGTGGCGGTACCGGATCCAATTCTTTGCCAA
AATGATGAGACAGCACAATAACCAGCACGTTGCCCAGGAGCTGTAGGAAAAAGAAGAANGCATGAACATG
GTTAGCAGAGGCTCTAGAGCCGCCNGTCACACGCCAGAAGCCGAACCCCGCCCTGCACCGTC
